Addgene plasmid #146065: pAc5.1B-lambdaN-HA-DmMe31B_1-267_C
Purpose: Insect Expression of DmMe31B_1-267
Depositing lab: Elisa Izaurralde. Depositing organization: Max Planck Institute for Developmental Biology. Publication: Similar modes of interaction enable Trailer Hitch and EDC3 to associate with DCP1 and Me31B in distinct protein complexes. Tritschler F, Eulalio A, Helms S, Schmidt S, Coles M, Weichenrieder O, Izaurralde E, Truffault V. Mol Cell Biol. 2008 Nov . 28(21):6695-708. 10.1128/MCB.00759-08 PubMed 18765641.
Backbone
  Vector backbone: Unknown
  Vector type: Insect Expression
Growth in bacteria
  Bacterial resistance: Ampicillin, 100 μg/mL
  Growth temperature: 37°C
  Growth strain: DH5alpha
  Copy number: Low Copy
Gene/Insert
  Gene/Insert name: DmMe31B_1-267
  Species: D. melanogaster (fly)
  Entrez Gene: me31B (a.k.a. Dmel_CG4916, CG4916, DDX6, Dhh1p/Me31b, DmRH3, Dmel\CG4916, ME31B, Mat31B, Me31B, Me31b, l(2)k06607, me31b)
  Cloning method: Unknown
Terms and licenses: Academic/Nonprofit Terms; Industry Terms: Not Available to Industry
Depositor comments: Plasmids from this collection were made available to the research community and donated after the lab closed. Please note that the sequence provided by the depositing laboratory may be theoretical/predicted or based on Sanger sequencing results. There may be discrepancies between sequencing results obtained by Addgene and the depositor sequence. If an Addgene verified sequence is not available, please contact before placing your order to request that our lab fully sequence the plasmid.
How to cite: pAc5.1B-lambdaN-HA-DmMe31B_1-267_C was a gift from Elisa Izaurralde (Addgene plasmid # 146065 ; http://n2t.net/addgene:146065 ; RRID:Addgene_146065)
