[The description below was written by a language model from this plasmid's Addgene catalogue record and pLannotate feature annotations shown in this document.]
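Description:
pAc5.1B-lambdaN-HA-DmMe31B_1-267_C is a 6,271 nt insect expression plasmid. The catalogue lists its backbone as unknown, but the name and annotated features point to a pAc5.1-type vector. It is propagated in E. coli through a ColE1/pUC-family origin and selected with ampicillin via a β-lactamase gene under its own bla promoter. The catalogue lists it as low copy, although the origin annotation describes a high-copy type. Short fragments of a tetracycline resistance gene and of SV40 large T antigen are also annotated. These appear to be non-functional backbone remnants. No marker for selection in insect cells is annotated.

Expression is driven by the constitutive Drosophila melanogaster actin 5C (Ac5) promoter and terminated by an SV40 polyadenylation signal. The open reading frame begins with a short fragment of the bacteriophage lambda N protein, followed by an HA epitope (annotated as a fragment of a 3xHA tag). Next comes an 801 nt segment encoding residues 1–267 of Me31B, the fly DDX6-family ATP-dependent RNA helicase, which acts in translational repression and mRNA decapping complexes. A V5 tag sequence lies downstream of the insert, but the record does not show whether it is in frame or separated from the insert by a stop codon.

The lambda N peptide is the RNA-binding portion commonly used to tether a fusion protein to reporter mRNAs carrying boxB hairpins, and the HA tag allows detection or immunoprecipitation. The record states the purpose only as insect expression of this Me31B fragment. The associated publication concerns how Trailer Hitch and EDC3 associate with DCP1 and Me31B, which is consistent with use in tethering or interaction assays in Drosophila cultured cells.
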