Features (pLannotate 1.2.2; 11 found; start..end, strand, type, name):
     56..2568    +  promoter       Ac5 promoter: Drosophila melanogaster actin 5C promoter
   2588..2653    +  CDS            N (fragment): REGN_LAMBD - Experimental evidence at protein level: Swiss-Prot protein existence level 1. Plays a role as a transcriptional antitermination factor that allows the virus to initiate its lytic phase. Activates expression of the delayed viral early genes by modifying host RNA polymerase (RNAP) into a form that is resistant to termination signals. This antitermination function requires the host NusA protein which serves to stabilize the interaction between antitermination protein N and host RNA polymerase. From Escherichia phage lambda (Bacteriophage lambda).
   2678..2704    +  CDS            3xHA (fragment): three tandem HA epitope tags
   2717..3517    +  CDS            me31B (fragment): DDX6_DROME - Experimental evidence at protein level: Swiss-Prot protein existence level 1. ATP-dependent RNA helicase which is a core component of a variety of ribonucleoprotein complexes (RNPs) that play critical roles in translational repression and mRNA decapping during embryogenesis, oogenesis, neurogenesis and neurotransmission (PubMed:11546740, PubMed:16256742, PubMed:17178403, PubMed:18590813, PubMed:21267420, PubMed:21447556, PubMed:28875934, PubMed:28388438, PubMed:17982591, PubMed:31114929). Recruits core components and translational repressors to some RNP complexes, and mediates RNP
   3556..3597    +  CDS            V5 tag: epitope tag from simian virus 5
   3697..3831    -  polyA_signal   SV40 poly(A) signal: SV40 polyadenylation signal
   3854..3938    -  CDS            large T antigen (fragment): large T antigen from SV40 (simian virus 40)
   3939..4409    +  CDS            TcR (fragment): tetracycline efflux protein; tet; confers resistance to tetracycline
   4453..5041    -  rep_origin     ori: high-copy-number ColE1/pMB1/pBR322/pUC origin of replication
   5212..6072    -  CDS            AmpR: β-lactamase; bla; confers resistance to ampicillin, carbenicillin, and related antibiotics
   6073..6177    -  promoter       AmpR promoter: bla
>Addgene plasmid #146065 | pAc5.1B-lambdaN-HA-DmMe31B_1-267_C | depositor full sequence | sequence record 288510 | Full Sequence
CTTCAAGGAATTAATTCTATATTCTAAAAACACAAATGATACTTCTAAAAAAAATCATGAATGGCATCAA
CTCTGAATCAAATCTTTGCAGATGCACCTACTTCTCATTTCCACTGTCACATCATTTTTCCAGATCTCGC
TGCCTGTTATGTGGCCCACAAACCAAGACACGTTTTATGGCCATTAAAGCTGGCTGATCGTCGCCAAACA
CCAAATACATATCAATATGTACATTCGAGAAAGAAGCGATCAAAGAAGCGTCTTCGGGCGAGTAGGAGAA
TGCGGAGGAGAAGGAGAACGAGCTGATCTAGTATCTCTCCACAATCCAATGCCAACTGACCAACTGGCCA
TATTCGGAGCAATTTGAAGCCAATTTCCATCGCCTGGCGATCGCTCCATTCTTGGCTATATGTTTTTCAC
CGTTCCCGGGGCCATTTTCAAAGACTCGTCGGTAAGATAAGATTGTGTCACTCGCTGTCTCTCTTCATTT
GTCGAAGAATGCTGAGGAATTTCGCGATGACGTCGGCGAGTATTTTGAAGAATGAGAATAATTTGTATTT
ATACGAAAATCAGTTAGTGGAATTTTCTACAAAAACATGTTATCTATAGATAATTTTGTTGCAAAATATG
TTGACTATGACAAAGATTGTATGTATATACCTTTAATGTATTCTCATTTTCTTATGTATTTATAATGGCA
ATGATGATACTGATGATATTTTAAGATGATGCCAGACCACAGGCTGATTTCTGCGTCTTTTGCCGAACGC
AGTGCATGTGCGGTTGTTGTTTTTTGGAATAGTTTCAATTTTCGGACTGTCCGCTTTGATTTCAGTTTCT
TGGCTTATTCAAAAAGCAAAGTAAAGCCAAAAAAGCGAGATGGCAATACCAAATGCGGCAAAACGGTAGT
GGAAGGAAAGGGGTGCGGGGCAGCGGAAGGAAGGGTGGGGCGGGGCGTGGCGGGGTCTGTGGCTGGGCGC
GACGTCACCGACGTTGGAGCCACTCCTTTGACCATGTGTGCGTGTGTGTATTATTCGTGTCTCGCCACTC
GCCGGTTGTTTTTTTCTTTTTATCTCGCTCTCTCTAGCGCCATCTCGTACGCATGCTCAACGCACCGCAT
GTTGCCGTGTCCTTTATGCGTCATTTTGGCTCGAAATAGGCAATTATTTAAACAAAGATTAGTCAACGAA
AACGCTAAAATAAATAAGTCTACAATATGGTTACTTATTGCCATGTGTGTGCAGCCAACGATAGCAACAA
AAGCAACAACACAGTGGCTTTCCCTCTTTCACTTTTTGTTTGCAAGCGCGTGCGAGCAAGACGGCACGAC
CGGCAAACGCAATTACGCTGACAAAGAGCAGACGAAGTTTTGGCCGAAAAACATCAAGGCGCCTGATACG
AATGCATTTGCAATAACAATTGCGATATTTAATATTGTTTATGAAGCTGTTTGACTTCAAAACACACAAA
AAAAAAAATAAAACAAATTATTTGAAAGAGAATTAGGAATCGGACAGCTTATCGTTACGGGCTAACAGCA
CACCGAGACGAAATAGCTTACCTGACGTCACAGCCTCTGGAAGAACTGCCGCCAAGCAGAGAGAGAGAGA
AAAAGAGGGAGAGCAGCTTAGACCGCATGTGCTTGTGTGTGAGGCGTCTCTCTCTTCGTCTCCTGTTTGC
GCAAACGCATAGACTGCACTGAGAAAATCGATTACCTATTTTTTATGAATGAATATTTGCACTATTACTA
TTCAAAACTATTAAGATAGCAATCACATTCAATAGCCAAATACTATACCACCTGAGCGATGCAACGAAAT
GATCAATTTGAGCAAAAATGCTGCATATTTAGGACGGCATCATTATAGAAATGCTTCTTGCTGTGTACTT
TTCTCTCGTCTGGCAGCTGTTTCGCCGTTATTGTTAAAACCGGCTTAAGTTAGGTGTGTTTTCTACGACT
AGTGATGCCCCTACTAGAAGATGTGTGTTGCACAAATGTCCCTGAATAACCAATTTGAAGTGCAGATAGC
AGTAAACGTAAGCTAATATGAATATTATTTAACTGTAATGTTTTAATATCGCTGGACATTACTAATAAAC
CCACTATAAACACATGTACATATGTATGTTTTGGCATACAATGAGTAGTTGGGGAAAAAATGTGTAAAAG
CACCGTGACCATCACAGCATAAAGATAACCAGCTGAAGTATCGAATATGAGTAACCCCCAAATTGAATCA
CATGCCGCAACTGATAGGACCCATGGAAGTACACTCTTCATGGCGATATACAAGACACACACAAGCACGA
ACACCCAGTTGCGGAGGAAATTCTCCGTAAATGAAAACCCAATCGGCGAACAATTCATACCCATATATGG
TAAAAGTTTTGAACGCGACTTGAGAGCGGAGAGCATTGCGGCTGATAAGGTTTTAGCGCTAAGCGGGCTT
TATAAAACGGGCTGCGGGACCAGTTTTCATATCACTACCGTTTGAGTTCTTGTGCTGTGTGGATACTCCT
CCCGACACAAAGCCGCTCCATCAGCCAGCAGTCGTCTAATCCAGAGACCCCGGATCGGGGTACCAACATG
GACGCACAAACACGACGACGTGAGCGTCGCGCTGAGAAACAAGCTCAATGGAAAGCTGCAAACGGTGGAT
CTCCTCCACATATGGCTTACCCATACGATGTTCCAGATTACGCTCCTCCAAGCTTGATGATGACTGAAAA
GTTAAATTCTGGGCACACTAATTTAACAAGCAAGGGGATTATAAATGATCTTCAAATTGCTGGAAACACA
AGTGACGATATGGGCTGGAAATCAAAGCTGAAGCTGCCGCCAAAGGACAACCGATTCAAAACAACTGATG
TGACCGATACGCGAGGCAATGAATTCGAGGAGTTTTGCCTTAAAAGAGAACTGCTTATGGGTATATTCGA
GAAGGGATGGGAGCGCCCTTCGCCAATTCAGGAAGCAGCTATTCCTATAGCATTAAGTGGAAAAGATGTG
CTGGCTCGGGCCAAGAACGGCACAGGCAAGACAGGAGCCTACTGCATCCCAGTTTTAGAACAAATCGACC
CAACCAAGGACTACATTCAGGCACTTGTGATGGTCCCCACCCGAGAGTTGGCGCTACAAACCTCACAGAT
ATGTATTGAGCTGGCGAAACATCTTGATATCCGGGTAATGGTCACAACGGGAGGTACCATTCTAAAGGAT
GACATTCTTCGTATTTATCAAAAAGTACAATTAATTATTGCCACTCCCGGACGAATATTAGATCTGATGG
ATAAGAAAGTTGCCGATATGTCGCATTGCAGAATATTAGTTTTGGATGAGGCCGATAAGCTATTGTCGCT
TGATTTTCAAGGCATGCTGGATCATGTTATACTAAAGTTACCAAAGGATCCACAGATCTTGCTATTTTCC
GCAACATTTCCACTAACAGTCAAGAATTTCATGGAGAAGCATTTACGCGAGCCTTACGAGATCAACCTGA
TGGAGGAGCTAACACTATAGGCGGCCGCTCGAGTCTAGAGGGCCCGCGGTTCGAAGGTAAGCCTATCCCT
AACCCTCTCCTCGGTCTCGATTCTACGCGTACCGGTCATCATCACCATCACCATTGAGTTTAAACCCGCT
GATCAGCCTCGACTGTGCCTTCTAAGGCCTGAGCTCGCTGATCAGCCTCGATCGAGGATCCAGACATGAT
AAGATACATTGATGAGTTTGGACAAACCACAACTAGAATGCAGTGAAAAAAATGCTTTATTTGTGAAATT
TGTGATGCTATTGCTTTATTTGTAACCATTATAAGCTGCAATAAACAAGTTAACAACAACAATTGCATTC
ATTTTATGTTTCAGGTTCAGGGGGAGGTGTGGGAGGTTTTTTAAAGCAAGTAAAACCTCTACAAATGTGG
TATGGCTGATTATGATCAGTCGACCGATGCCCTTGAGAGCCTTCAACCCAGTCAGCTCCTTCCGGTGGGC
GCGGGGCATGACTATCGTCGCCGCACTTATGACTGTCTTCTTTATCATGCAACTCGTAGGACAGGTGCCG
GCAGCGCTCTGGGTCATTTTCGGCGAGGACCGCTTTCGCTGGAGCGCGACGATGATCGGCCTGTCGCTTG
CGGTATTCGGAATCTTGCACGCCCTCGCTCAAGCCTTCGTCACTGGTCCCGCCACCAAACGTTTCGGCGA
GAAGCAGGCCATTATCGCCGGCATGGCGGCCGACGCGCTGGGCTACGTCTTGCTGGCGTTCGCGACGCGA
GGCTGGATGGCCTTCCCCATTATGATTCTTCTCGCTTCCGGCGGCATCGGGATGCCCGCGTTGCAGGCCA
TGCTGTCCAGGCAGGTAGATGACGACCATCAGGGACAGCTTCAAGGATCGCTCGCGGCTCTTACCAGCCA
GCAAAAGGCCAGGAACCGTAAAAAGGCCGCGTTGCTGGCGTTTTTCCATAGGCTCCGCCCCCCTGACGAG
CATCACAAAAATCGACGCTCAAGTCAGAGGTGGCGAAACCCGACAGGACTATAAAGATACCAGGCGTTTC
CCCCTGGAAGCTCCCTCGTGCGCTCTCCTGTTCCGACCCTGCCGCTTACCGGATACCTGTCCGCCTTTCT
CCCTTCGGGAAGCGTGGCGCTTTCTCAATGCTCACGCTGTAGGTATCTCAGTTCGGTGTAGGTCGTTCGC
TCCAAGCTGGGCTGTGTGCACGAACCCCCCGTTCAGCCCGACCGCTGCGCCTTATCCGGTAACTATCGTC
TTGAGTCCAACCCGGTAAGACACGACTTATCGCCACTGGCAGCAGCCACTGGTAACAGGATTAGCAGAGC
GAGGTATGTAGGCGGTGCTACAGAGTTCTTGAAGTGGTGGCCTAACTACGGCTACACTAGAAGGACAGTA
TTTGGTATCTGCGCTCTGCTGAAGCCAGTTACCTTCGGAAAAAGAGTTGGTAGCTCTTGATCCGGCAAAC
AAACCACCGCTGGTAGCGGTGGTTTTTTTGTTTGCAAGCAGCAGATTACGCGCAGAAAAAAAGGATCTCA
AGAAGATCCTTTGATCTTTTCTACGGGGTCTGACGCTCAGTGGAACGAAAACTCACGTTAAGGGATTTTG
GTCATGAGATTATCAAAAAGGATCTTCACCTAGATCCTTTTAAATTAAAAATGAAGTTTTAAATCAATCT
AAAGTATATATGAGTAAACTTGGTCTGACAGTTACCAATGCTTAATCAGTGAGGCACCTATCTCAGCGAT
CTGTCTATTTCGTTCATCCATAGTTGCCTGACTCCCCGTCGTGTAGATAACTACGATACGGGAGGGCTTA
CCATCTGGCCCCAGTGCTGCAATGATACCGCGAGACCCACGCTCACCGGCTCCAGATTTATCAGCAATAA
ACCAGCCAGCCGGAAGGGCCGAGCGCAGAAGTGGTCCTGCAACTTTATCCGCCTCCATCCAGTCTATTAA
TTGTTGCCGGGAAGCTAGAGTAAGTAGTTCGCCAGTTAATAGTTTGCGCAACGTTGTTGCCATTGCTGCA
GGCATCGTGGTGTCACGCTCGTCGTTTGGTATGGCTTCATTCAGCTCCGGTTCCCAACGATCAAGGCGAG
TTACATGATCCCCCATGTTGTGCAAAAAAGCGGTTAGCTCCTTCGGTCCTCCGATCGTTGTCAGAAGTAA
GTTGGCCGCAGTGTTATCACTCATGGTTATGGCAGCACTGCATAATTCTCTTACTGTCATGCCATCCGTA
AGATGCTTTTCTGTGACTGGTGAGTACTCAACCAAGTCATTCTGAGAATAGTGTATGCGGCGACCGAGTT
GCTCTTGCCCGGCGTCAACACGGGATAATACCGCGCCACATAGCAGAACTTTAAAAGTGCTCATCATTGG
AAAACGTTCTTCGGGGCGAAAACTCTCAAGGATCTTACCGCTGTTGAGATCCAGTTCGATGTAACCCACT
CGTGCACCCAACTGATCTTCAGCATCTTTTACTTTCACCAGCGTTTCTGGGTGAGCAAAAACAGGAAGGC
AAAATGCCGCAAAAAAGGGAATAAGGGCGACACGGAAATGTTGAATACTCATACTCTTCCTTTTTCAATA
TTATTGAAGCATTTATCAGGGTTATTGTCTCATGAGCGGATACATATTTGAATGTATTTAGAAAAATAAA
CAAATAGGGGTTCCGCGCACATTTCCCCGAAAAGTGCCACCTGACGTCTAAGAAACCATTATTATCATGA
CATTAACCTATAAAAATAGGCGTATCACGAGGCCCTTTCGT
